Addgene plasmid #201000: pTn7-SCOUT12.G
Purpose: pLv1-pUC18R6KT-miniTn7-Km-sfGFP, KmR, ApR
Depositing lab: Philip Poole. Depositing organization: University of Oxford. Publication: Stable, fluorescent markers for tracking synthetic communities and assembly dynamics. Jorrin B, Haskett TL, Knights HE, Martyn A, Underwood TJ, Dolliver J, Ledermann R, Poole PS. Microbiome. 2024 May 7;12(1):81. doi: 10.1186/s40168-024-01792-2. PubMed 38715147.
Backbone
  Vector backbone: pTn7-SCOUT11
  Backbone manufacturer: Philip Poole lab
  Backbone size w/o insert (bp): 5262
  Total vector size (bp): 5525
  Vector type: Bacterial Expression
Growth in bacteria
  Bacterial resistance: Ampicillin and Kanamycin, 100 & 50 μg/mL
  Growth temperature: 37°C
  Growth strain: EC100D pir+
  Copy number: Low Copy
Gene/Insert
  Gene/Insert name: superfolder GFP (alt name: sfGFP)
  Species: Synthetic
  Insert size (bp): 859
  GenBank ID: ASL68970.1
  Promoter: J23104
  Cloning method: Restriction Enzyme; 5′ cloning site BsaI (destroyed during cloning); 3′ cloning site BsaI (destroyed during cloning)
  Sequencing primers: 5′ Golden Gate Assembly; 3′ Golden Gate Assembly
Terms and licenses: Academic/Nonprofit Terms; Industry Terms: Not Available to Industry
Depositor comments: Ec100D pir+ genotype: F- mcrA Δ(mrr-hsdRMS-mcrBC) ϕ80dlacZΔM15 ΔlacX74 recA1 endA1 araD139 Δ(ara, leu)7697 galU galK λ- rpsL nupG pir+(DHRF) Maintains plasmids at ~15 copies per cell. This strain is naturally resistant to streptomycin
How to cite: pTn7-SCOUT12.G was a gift from Philip Poole (Addgene plasmid # 201000 ; http://n2t.net/addgene:201000 ; RRID:Addgene_201000)
