[The description below was written by a language model from this plasmid's Addgene catalogue record and pLannotate feature annotations shown in this document.]
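Description:
pTn7-SCOUT12.G is a mobilisable mini-Tn7 delivery plasmid built on the pUC18R6KT-type backbone pTn7-SCOUT11 and used to place a constitutive green fluorescent marker into bacterial chromosomes. It replicates from the R6K γ origin, which needs the pi initiator protein, so it is maintained at low copy in pir+ E. coli hosts and behaves as a suicide vector in recipients that lack pir. Only a fragment of the pUC/ColE1 origin is annotated. An incP oriT allows conjugative transfer into target strains. The backbone carries a β-lactamase gene with its own promoter for ampicillin selection. Short lacZα, lacI, CmR, bom and MCS fragments appear to be leftovers from earlier cloning.

The payload lies between the Tn7R and Tn7L ends. It contains an aphA1 (nptI) kanamycin resistance gene flanked by FRT sites, so the marker can be excised by FLP recombinase after integration. It also contains a superfolder GFP cassette that was inserted by BsaI Golden Gate assembly, which destroyed the sites. The catalogue gives the promoter as the synthetic constitutive J23104. The automated annotation labels this region as a partial match to the related J23119 promoter, which probably reflects sequence similarity within the same promoter family. Lambda t0 and rrnB T1 terminators insulate the cassette from surrounding transcription. No Tn7 transposase genes are annotated, so transposition presumably depends on a helper supplied separately. According to the associated publication, the SCOUT series provides stable fluorescent tags for tracking members of synthetic microbial communities and following their assembly dynamics.
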