Features (pLannotate 1.2.2; 20 found; start..end, strand, type, name):
      1..109     +  oriT           oriT: incP origin of transfer
    141..516     +  rep_origin     R6K γ ori: γ replication origin from E. coli plasmid R6K; requires the R6K initiator protein pi for replication
    522..754     -  rep_origin     ori (fragment): high-copy-number ColE1/pMB1/pBR322/pUC origin of replication
    925..1785    -  CDS            AmpR: β-lactamase; bla; confers resistance to ampicillin, carbenicillin, and related antibiotics
   1786..1890    -  promoter       AmpR promoter: bla
   2076..2175    +  misc_feature   bom (fragment): basis of mobility region from pBR322
   2181..2249    -  CDS            lacZα (fragment): LacZα fragment of β-galactosidase; lacZ fragment
   2321..2519    -  mobile_element Tn7R (fragment): mini-Tn7 element (right end of the Tn7 transposon) Tn7
   2523..2547    -  misc_feature   MCS (fragment): pBluescript multiple cloning site
   2568..2662    +  terminator     lambda t0 terminator: transcription terminator from phage lambda
   2672..2701    +  CDS            CmR (fragment): chloramphenicol acetyltransferase confers resistance to chloramphenicol
   2765..2851    +  terminator     rrnB T1 terminator: Escherichia coli rrnB; transcription terminator T1 from the E. coli rrnB gene
   2911..2944    +  protein_bind   FRT (minimal): supports FLP-mediated excision but not integration (Turan and Bode, 2011) FLP recombinase from the Saccharomyces cerevisiae 2μ plasmid
   3002..3814    -  CDS            aphA1: KKA1_ECOLX - Also known as nptI. Protein inferred from homology: Swiss-Prot protein existence level 3. Resistance to kanamycin and structurally-related aminoglycosides, including amikacin. From Escherichia coli.
   3955..4002    +  protein_bind   FRT: FLP-mediated recombination occurs in the 8-bp core sequence TCTAGAAA (Turan and Bode, 2011). FLP recombinase from the Saccharomyces cerevisiae 2μ plasmid
   4059..4084    +  promoter       J23119(SpeI) promoter (fragment): bacterial promoter (Registry of Standard Biological Parts BBa J23119) modified to end with an SpeI site
   4125..4838    +  CDS            superfolder GFP: GFP variant that folds robustly even when fused to poorly folded proteins (Pédelacq et al., 2006)
   4922..5016    +  terminator     lambda t0 terminator: transcription terminator from phage lambda
   5057..5222    -  mobile_element Tn7L: mini-Tn7 element (left end of the Tn7 transposon) Tn7
   5255..5309    -  CDS            lacI (fragment): lac repressor; lacI; The lac repressor binds to the lac operator to inhibit transcription in E. coli. This inhibition can be relieved by adding lactose or isopropyl-β-D-thiogalactopyranoside (IPTG).
>Addgene plasmid #201000 | pTn7-SCOUT12.G | addgene full sequence | sequence record 413641 | Addgene NGS Result
GGGCAGGATAGGTGAAGTAGGCCCACCCGCGAGCGGGTGTTCCTTCTTCACTGTCCCTTATTCGCACCTG
GCGGTGCTCAACGGGAATCCTGCTCTGCGAGGCTGGCCGATAAGCTCTGATAACGCAGGAAAGAACATGG
GCAGTTCAACCTGTTGATAGTACGTACTAAGCTCTCATGTTTCACGTACTAAGCTCTCAAGTTTAACGTA
CTAAGCTCTCATGTTTAACGAACTAAACCCTCATGGCTAACGTACTAAGCTCTCATGGCTAACGTACTAA
GCTCTCATGTTTCACGTACTAAGCTCTCATGTTTGAACAATAAAATTAATATAAATCAGCAACTTAAATA
GCCTCTAAGGTTTTAAGTTTTATAAGAAAAAAAAGAATATATAAGGCTTTTAAAGCTTTTAAGGTTTAAC
GGTTGTGGACAACAAGCCAGGGATGTAACGCACTGAGAAGCCCTTAGAGCCTCTCAAAGCAATTTTGAGT
GACACAGGAACACTTAACGGCTGACAACCGGCTGGTAACAGGATTAGCAGAGCGAGGTATGTAGGCGGTG
CTACAGAGTTCTTGAAGTGGTGGCCTAACTACGGCTACACTAGAAGAACAGTATTTGGTATCTGCGCTCT
GCTGAAGCCAGTTACCTTCGGAAAAAGAGTTGGTAGCTCTTGATCCGGCAAACAAACCACCGCTGGTAGC
GGTGGTTTTTTTGTTTGCAAGCAGCAGATTACGCGCAGAAAAAAAGGATCTCAAGAAGATCCTTTGATCT
TTTCTACGGGGTCTGACGCTCAGTGGAACGAAAACTCACGTTAAGGGATTTTGGTCATGAGATTATCAAA
AAGGATCTTCACCTAGATCCTTTTAAATTAAAAATGAAGTTTTAAATCAATCTAAAGTATATATGAGTAA
ACTTGGTCTGACAGTTACCAATGCTTAATCAGTGAGGCACCTATCTCAGCGATCTGTCTATTTCGTTCAT
CCATAGTTGCCTGACTCCCCGTCGTGTAGATAACTACGATACGGGAGGGCTTACCATCTGGCCCCAGTGC
TGCAATGATACCGCGGGACCCACGCTCACCGGCTCCAGATTTATCAGCAATAAACCAGCCAGCCGGAAGG
GCCGAGCGCAGAAGTGGTCCTGCAACTTTATCCGCCTCCATCCAGTCTATTAATTGTTGCCGGGAAGCTA
GAGTAAGTAGTTCGCCAGTTAATAGTTTGCGCAACGTTGTTGCCATTGCTACAGGCATCGTGGTGTCACG
CTCGTCGTTTGGTATGGCTTCATTCAGCTCCGGTTCCCAACGATCAAGGCGAGTTACATGATCCCCCATG
TTGTGCAAAAAAGCGGTTAGCTCCTTCGGTCCTCCGATCGTTGTCAGAAGTAAGTTGGCCGCAGTGTTAT
CACTCATGGTTATGGCAGCACTGCATAATTCTCTTACTGTCATGCCATCCGTAAGATGCTTTTCTGTGAC
TGGTGAGTACTCAACCAAGTCATTCTGAGAATAGTGTATGCGGCGACCGAGTTGCTCTTGCCCGGCGTCA
ATACGGGATAATACCGCGCCACATAGCAGAACTTTAAAAGTGCTCATCATTGGAAAACGTTCTTCGGGGC
GAAAACTCTCAAGGATCTTACCGCTGTTGAGATCCAGTTCGATGTAACCCACTCGTGCACCCAACTGATC
TTCAGCATCTTTTACTTTCACCAGCGTTTCTGGGTGAGCAAAAACAGGAAGGCAAAATGCCGCAAAAAAG
GGAATAAGGGCGACACGGAAATGTTGAATACTCATACTCTTCCTTTTTCAATATTATTGAAGCATTTATC
AGGGTTATTGTCTCATGAGCGGATACATATTTGAATGTATTTAGAAAAATAAACAAATAGGGGTTCCGCG
TACATTTCCCCGAAAAGTGCCACCTGACGTCTAAGAAACCATTATTATCATGACATTAACCTATAAAAAT
AGGCGTATCACGAGGCCCTTTCGTCTAAGCAGACGGTCACAGCTTGTCTGTAAGCGGATGCCGGGAGCAG
ACAAGCCCGTCAGGGCGCGTCAGCGGGTGTTGGCGGGTGTCGGGGCTGGCTTAACTATGCGGCATCAGAG
CAGATTGTACTGAGAGTGCACCATATGCGGTGTGAAATACCGCACAGATGCGTAAGGAGAAAATACCGCA
TCAGGCGCCATTCGCCATTCAGGCTGCGCAACTGTTGGGAAGGGCGATCGGTGCGGGCCTCTTCGCTATT
ACGCCAGCTAGAGGACCAGCCGCGTAACCTGGCAAAATCGGTTACGGTTGAGTAATAAATGGATGCCCTG
CGTAAGCAGGTGTGGGCGGACAATAAAGTCTTAAACTGAACAAAATAGATCTAAACTATGACAATAAAGT
CTTAAACTAGACAGAATAGTTGTAAACTGAAATCAGTCCAGTTATGCTGTGAAAAAGCATACTGGACTTT
TGTTATGGCTAAAGCAAACTCTTCATTTTCTGAAGTGCAAATTGCCCGTCGTATTAAAGAGGGGCGTGGG
GTTCGAGGTCGACGGTATCGATAAGCTAGCTTAATTAGCTGAGCTTGGACTCCTGTTGATAGATCCAGTA
ATGACCTCAGAACTCCATCTGGATTTGTTCAGAACGCTCGGTTGCCGCCGGGCGTTTTTTATTGGTGAGA
ATCCAAGCTAGACTGCGATGAGTGGCAGGGCGGGGCGTAATTTTTTTAAGGCAGTTATTGGTGCCCTTAA
ACGCCTGGGGTAATGACTCTCTAGCTTGAGGCATCAAATAAAACGAAAGGCTCAGTCGAAAGACTGGGCC
TTTCGTTTTATCTGTTGTTTGTCGGTGAACGCTCTCCTGAGTAGGACAAATCCGCCGCTAGGAGCTTGCG
GCCCGGACGATCGAATTGGGGATCTTGAAGTACCTATTCCGAAGTTCCTATTCTCTAGAAAGTATAGGAA
CTTCAGAGCGCTTTTGAAGCTGATGTGCTTAAAAACTTACTCTTAGTTCAATTAATTATTAGAAAAATTC
ATCCAGCATCAGATGAAATTGCAGTTTGTTCATATCCGGATTATCAATGCCATATTTCTGAAACAGACGT
TTTTGCAGGCTCGGGCTAAATTCGCCCAGGCAGTTCCACAGAATGGCCAGATCCTGATAACGATCCGCAA
TGCCCACACGGCCCACATCAATGCAGCCAATCAGTTTGCCTTCATCGAAAATCAGGTTATCCAGGCTAAA
ATCGCCGTGGGTCACCACGCTATCCGGGCTAAACGGCAGCAGTTTATGCATTTCTTTCCACACCTGTTCC
ACCGGCCAGCCGTTACGTTCATCATCAAAATCGCTCGCATCCACCAGGCCGTTGTTCATACGGCTCTGCG
CCTGGGCCAGACGAAACACACGATCGCTGTTAAACGGGCAGTTGCACACCGGAATGCTATGCAGACGACG
CAGAAACACGGCCAGCGCATCCACAATGTTTTCGCCGCTATCCGGATATTCTTCCAGCACCTGAAACGCG
GTTTTGCCCGGAATCGCGGTGGTCAGCAGCCACGCATCATCCGGGGTGCGAATAAAATGTTTAATGGTCG
GCAGCGGCATAAATTCGGTCAGCCAGTTCAGACGCACCATTTCATCGGTCACATCGTTCGCCACGCTGCC
TTTGCCATGTTTCAGAAACAGTTCCGGCGCATCCGGTTTGCCATACAGACGATAAATGGTCGCGCCGCTC
TGACCCACGTTATCACGCGCCCATTTATAGCCATACAGATCCGCATCCATGTTGCTGTTCAGACGCGGAC
GGCTACAGCTCGTTTCACGCTGAATATGGCTCATAACACCCCTTGTATTACTGTTTATGTAAGCAGACAG
TTTTATTGTTCATGATGATATATTTTTATCTTGTGCAATGTAACATCAGAGATTTTGAGACACAATTGCT
CCATTGCTGTTGACAAAGGGAATCAGGGGATCTTGAAGTTCCTATTCCGAAGTTCCTATTCTCTAGAAAG
TATAGGAACTTCAGAGCGCTTTTGAAGCTAATTCGAGATCATGCATAATGCCGAATTCGGATCCGGAGTT
GACAGCTAGCTCAGTCCTAGGTATTGTGCTAGCTACTCTAGAATTAAAGAGGAGAAATTAACCAATGCGT
AAAGGCGAAGAGCTGTTCACTGGTGTCGTCCCTATTCTGGTGGAACTGGATGGTGATGTCAACGGTCATA
AGTTTTCCGTGCGTGGCGAGGGTGAAGGTGACGCAACTAATGGTAAACTGACGCTGAAGTTCATCTGTAC
TACTGGTAAACTGCCGGTACCTTGGCCGACTCTGGTAACGACGCTGACTTATGGTGTTCAGTGCTTTGCT
CGTTATCCGGACCATATGAAGCAGCATGACTTCTTCAAGTCCGCCATGCCGGAAGGCTATGTGCAGGAAC
GCACGATTTCCTTTAAGGATGACGGCACGTACAAAACGCGTGCGGAAGTGAAATTTGAAGGCGATACCCT
GGTAAACCGCATTGAGCTGAAAGGCATTGACTTTAAAGAAGATGGCAATATCCTGGGCCATAAGCTGGAA
TACAATTTTAACAGCCACAATGTTTACATCACCGCCGATAAACAAAAAAATGGCATTAAAGCGAATTTTA
AAATTCGCCACAACGTTGAGGATGGCAGCGTGCAGCTGGCTGATCACTACCAGCAAAACACTCCAATCGG
TGATGGTCCTGTTCTGCTGCCAGACAATCACTATCTGAGCACGCAAAGCGTTCTGTCTAAAGATCCGAAC
GAGAAACGCGATCATATGGTTCTGCTGGAGTTCGTAACCGCAGCGGGCATCACGCATGGTATGGATGAAC
TGTACAAATGAGCTTCTCGGTACCAAATTCCAGAAAAGAGGCCTCCCGAAAGGGGGGCCTTTTTTCGTTT
TGGTCCTCCTTGGCGCTCTTGGACTCCTGTTGATAGATCCAGTAATGACCTCAGAACTCCATCTGGATTT
GTTCAGAACGCTCGGTTGCCGCCGGGCGTTTTTTATTGGTGAGAATCCAGGCAATCAATCGTGCTTTCGC
GAAGGCCTTGCAGGCCAACCAGATAAGTGAAATCTAGTTCCAAACTATTTTGTCATTTTTAATTTTCGTA
TTAGCTTACGACGCTACACCCAGTTCCCATCTATTTTGTCACTCTTCCCTAAATAATCCTTAAAAACTCC
ATTTCCACCCCTCCCAGTTCCCAACTATTTTGTCCGCCCACAGCGGGGCATTTTTCTTCCTGTTATGTTT
GGGCGCTGCATTAATGAATCGGCCAACGCGCGGGGAGAGGCGGTTTGCGTATTGGGCGCTCTTCCGCTTC
CTCGCTCACTGACCCGCTGCGCTCGGTCGTTCGGCTGCGGCGAGCGGTATCAGGGGATTCCTTAAGGTAT
ACTTTCCGCTGCATAACCCTGCTTCGGGGTCATTATAGCGATTTTTTCGGTATATCCATCCTTTTTCGCA
CGATATACAGGATTTTGCCAAAGGGTTCGTGTAGACTTTCCTTGGTGTATCCAACGGCGTCAGCC
